>Addgene plasmid #72624 | pDECKO_Malat1_E | depositor full sequence | sequence record 132759 | pDECKO_Malat1_E sequence 8648 bps
CCCGGGTGCAAAGATGGATAAAGTTTTAAACAGAGAGGAATCTTTGCAGCTAATGGACCTTCTAGGTCTT
GAAAGGAGTGGGAATTGGCTCCGGTGCCCGTCAGTGGGCAGAGCGCACATCGCCCACAGTCCCCGAGAAG
TTGGGGGGAGGGGTCGGCAATTGATCCGGTGCCTAGAGAAGGTGGCGCGGGGTAAACTGGGAAAGTGATG
TTCGTGTACTGGCTCCGCCTTTTTCCCGAGGGTGGGGGAGAACCGTATATAAGTGCAGTAGTCGCCGTGA
ACGTTCTTTTTCGCAACGGGTTTGCCGCCAGAACACAGGTAAGTGCCGTGTGTGGTTCCCGCGGGCCTGG
CCTCTTTACGGGTTATGGCCCTTGCGTGCCTTGAATTACTTCCACTGGCTGCAGTACGTGATTCTTGATC
CCGAGCTTCGGGTTGGAAGTGGGTGGGAGAGTTCGAGGCCTTGCGCTTAAGGAGCCCCTTCGCCTCGTGC
TTGAGTTGAGGCCTGGCCTGGGCGCTGGGGCCGCCGCGTGCGAATCTGGTGGCACCTTCGCGCCTGTCTC
GCTGCTTTCGATAAGTCTCTAGCCATTTAAAATTTTTGATGACCTGCTGCGACGCTTTTTTTCTGGCAAG
ATAGTCTTGTAAATGCGGGCCAAGATCTGCACACTGGTATTTCGGTTTTTGGGGCCGCGGGCGGCGACGG
GGCCCGTGCGTCCCAGCGCACATGTTCGGCGAGGCGGGGCCTGCGAGCGCGGCCACCGAGAATCGGACGG
GGGTAGTCTCAAGCTGGCCGGCCTGCTCTGGTGCCTGGCCTCGCGCCGCCGTGTATCGCCCCGCCCTGGG
CGGCAAGGCTGGCCCGGTCGGCACCAGTTGCGTGAGCGGAAAGATGGCCGCTTCCCGGCCCTGCTGCAGG
GAGCTCAAAATGGAGGACGCGGCGCTCGGGAGAGCGGGCGGGTGAGTCACCCACACAAAGGAAAAGGGCC
TTTCCGTCCTCAGCCGTCGCTTCATGTGACTCCACGGAGTACCGGGCGCCGTCCAGGCACCTCGATTAGT
TCTCGAGCTTTTGGAGTACGTCGTCTTTAGGTTGGGGGGAGGGGTTTTATGCGATGGAGTTTCCCCACAC
TGAGTGGGTGGAGACTGAAGTTAGGCCAGCTTGGCACTTGATGTAATTCTCCTTGGAATTTGCCCTTTTT
GAGTTTGGATCTTGGTTCATTCTCAAGCCTCAGACAGTGGTTCAAAGTTTTTTTCTTCCATTTCAGGTGT
CGTGACGTACGGCCACCATGACCGAGTACAAGCCCACGGTGCGCCTCGCCACCCGCGACGACGTCCCCAG
GGCCGTACGCACCCTCGCCGCCGCGTTCGCCGACTACCCCGCCACGCGCCACACCGTCGATCCGGACCGC
CACATCGAGCGGGTCACCGAGCTGCAAGAACTCTTCCTCACGCGCGTCGGGCTCGACATCGGCAAGGTGT
GGGTCGCGGACGACGGCGCCGCCGTGGCGGTCTGGACCACGCCGGAGAGCGTCGAAGCGGGGGCGGTGTT
CGCCGAGATCGGCCCGCGCATGGCCGAGTTGAGCGGTTCCCGGCTGGCCGCGCAGCAACAGATGGAAGGC
CTCCTGGCGCCGCACCGGCCCAAGGAGCCCGCGTGGTTCCTGGCCACCGTCGGAGTCTCGCCCGACCACC
AGGGCAAGGGTCTGGGCAGCGCCGTCGTGCTCCCCGGAGTGGAGGCGGCCGAGCGCGCCGGGGTGCCCGC
CTTCCTGGAGACCTCCGCGCCCCGCAACCTCCCCTTCTACGAGCGGCTCGGCTTCACCGTCACCGCCGAC
GTCGAGGTGCCCGAAGGACCGCGCACCTGGTGCATGACCCGCAAGCCCGGTGCCTGAACGCGTTAAGTCG
ACAATCAACCTCTGGATTACAAAATTTGTGAAAGATTGACTGGTATTCTTAACTATGTTGCTCCTTTTAC
GCTATGTGGATACGCTGCTTTAATGCCTTTGTATCATGCTATTGCTTCCCGTATGGCTTTCATTTTCTCC
TCCTTGTATAAATCCTGGTTGCTGTCTCTTTATGAGGAGTTGTGGCCCGTTGTCAGGCAACGTGGCGTGG
TGTGCACTGTGTTTGCTGACGCAACCCCCACTGGTTGGGGCATTGCCACCACCTGTCAGCTCCTTTCCGG
GACTTTCGCTTTCCCCCTCCCTATTGCCACGGCGGAACTCATCGCCGCCTGCCTTGCCCGCTGCTGGACA
GGGGCTCGGCTGTTGGGCACTGACAATTCCGTGGTGTTGTCGGGGAAATCATCGTCCTTTCCTTGGCTGC
TCGCCTGTGTTGCCACCTGGATTCTGCGCGGGACGTCCTTCTGCTACGTCCCTTCGGCCCTCAATCCAGC
GGACCTTCCTTCCCGCGGCCTGCTGCCGGCTCTGCGGCCTCTTCCGCGTCTTCGCCTTCGCCCTCAGACG
AGTCGGATCTCCCTTTGGGCCGCCTCCCCGCGTCGACTTTAAGACCAATGACTTACAAGGCAGCTGTAGA
TCTTAGCCACTTTTTAAAAGAAAAGGGGGGACTGGAAGGGCTAATTCACTCCCAACGAAGACAAGATCTG
CTTTTTGCTTGTACTGGGTCTCTCTGGTTAGACCAGATCTGAGCCTGGGAGCTCTCTGGCTAACTAGGGA
ACCCACTGCTTAAGCCTCAATAAAGCTTGCCTTGAGTGCTTCAAGTAGTGTGTGCCCGTCTGTTGTGTGA
CTCTGGTAACTAGAGATCCCTCAGACCCTTTTAGTCAGTGTGGAAAATCTCTAGCAGTACGTATAGTAGT
TCATGTCATCTTATTATTCAGTATTTATAACTTGCAAAGAAATGAATATCAGAGAGTGAGAGGAACTTGT
TTATTGCAGCTTATAATGGTTACAAATAAAGCAATAGCATCACAAATTTCACAAATAAAGCATTTTTTTC
ACTGCATTCTAGTTGTGGTTTGTCCAAACTCATCAATGTATCTTATCATGTCTGGCTCTAGCTATCCCGC
CCCTAACTCCGCCCATCCCGCCCCTAACTCCGCCCAGTTCCGCCCATTCTCCGCCCCATGGCTGACTAAT
TTTTTTTATTTATGCAGAGGCCGAGGCCGCCTCGGCCTCTGAGCTATTCCAGAAGTAGTGAGGAGGCTTT
TTTGGAGGCCTAGGGACGTACCCAATTCGCCCTATAGTGAGTCGTATTACGCGCGCTCACTGGCCGTCGT
TTTACAACGTCGTGACTGGGAAAACCCTGGCGTTACCCAACTTAATCGCCTTGCAGCACATCCCCCTTTC
GCCAGCTGGCGTAATAGCGAAGAGGCCCGCACCGATCGCCCTTCCCAACAGTTGCGCAGCCTGAATGGCG
AATGGG
[124 nt withheld, positions 3367-3490]
C
[91 nt withheld, positions 3492-3582]
A
[49 nt withheld, positions 3584-3632]
CCTTTGACGTTGGAGTCCACGTTCTTT
[37 nt withheld, positions 3660-3696]
ACCCTATCTCGGTCTATTCTTTTGATTTATAAGGGATTTTGCCGATTTCGGCCTATTGGTTAAAAAATGA
GCTGATTTAACAAAAATTTAACGCGAATTTTAACAAAATATTAACGCTTACAATTTAGGTGGCACTTTTC
GGGGAAATGTGCGCGGAACCCCTATTTGTTTATTTTTCTAAATACATTCAAATATGTATCCGCTCATGAG
ACAATAACCCTGATAAATGCTTCAATAATATTGAAAAAGGAAGAGTATGAGTATTCAACATTTCCGTGTC
GCCCTTATTCCCTTTTTTGCGGCATTTTGCCTTCCTGTTTTTGCTCACCCAGAAACGCTGGTGAAAGTAA
AAGATGCTGAAGATCAGTTGGGTGCACGAGTGGGTTACATCGAACTGGATCTCAACAGCGGTAAGATCCT
TGAGAGTTTTCGCCCCGAAGAACGTTTTCCAATGATGAGCACTTTTAAAGTTCTGCTATGTGGCGCGGTA
TTATCCCGTATTGACGCCGGGCAAGAGCAACTCGGTCGCCGCATACACTATTCTCAGAATGACTTGGTTG
AGTACTCACCAGTCACAGAAAAGCATCTTACGGATGGCATGACAGTAAGAGAATTATGCAGTGCTGCCAT
AACCATGAGTGATAACACTGCGGCCAACTTACTTCTGACAACGATCGGAGGACCGAAGGAGCTAACCGCT
TTTTTGCACAACATGGGGGATCATGTAACTCGCCTTGATCGTTGGGAACCGGAGCTGAATGAAGCCATAC
CAAACGACGAGCGTGACACCACGATGCCTGTAGCAATGGCAACAACGTTGCGCAAACTATTAACTGGCGA
ACTACTTACTCTAGCTTCCCGGCAACAATTAATAGACTGGATGGAGGCGGATAAAGTTGCAGGACCACTT
CTGCGCTCGGCCCTTCCGGCTGGCTGGTTTATTGCTGATAAATCTGGAGCCGGTGAGCGTGGGTCTCGCG
GTATCATTGCAGCACTGGGGCCAGATGGTAAGCCCTCCCGTATCGTAGTTATCTACACGACGGGGAGTCA
GGCAACTATGGATGAACGAAATAGACAGATCGCTGAGATAGGTGCCTCACTGATTAAGCATTGGTAACTG
TCAGACCAAGTTTACTCATATATACTTTAGATTGATTTAAAACTTCATTTTTAATTTAAAAGGATCTAGG
TGAAGATCCTTTTTGATAATCTCATGACCAAAATCCCTTAACGTGAGTTTTCGTTCCACTGAGCGTCAGA
CCCCGTAGAAAAGATCAAAGGATCTTCTTGAGATCCTTTTTTTCTGCGCGTAATCTGCTGCTTGCAAACA
AAAAAACCACCGCTACCAGCGGTGGTTTGTTTGCCGGATCAAGAGCTACCAACTCTTTTTCCGAAGGTAA
CTGGCTTCAGCAGAGCGCAGATACCAAATACTGTTCTTCTAGTGTAGCCGTAGTTAGGCCACCACTTCAA
GAACTCTGTAGCACCGCCTACATACCTCGCTCTGCTAATCCTGTTACCAGTGGCTGCTGCCAGTGGCGAT
AAGTCGTGTCTTACCGGGTTGGACTCAAGACGATAGTTACCGGATAAGGCGCAGCGGTCGGGCTGAACGG
GGGGTTCGTGCACACAGCCCAGCTTGGAGCGAACGACCTACACCGAACTGAGATACCTACAGCGTGAGCT
ATGAGAAAGCGCCACGCTTCCCGAAGGGAGAAAGGCGGACAGGTATCCGGTAAGCGGCAGGGTCGGAACA
GGAGAGCGCACGAGGGAGCTTCCAGGGGGAAACGCCTGGTATCTTTATAGTCCTGTCGGGTTTCGCCACC
TCTGACTTGAGCGTCGATTTTTGTGATGCTCGTCAGGGGGGCGGAGCCTATGGAAAAACGCCAGCAACGC
GGCCTTTTTACGGTTCCTGGCCTTTTGCTGGCCTTTTGCTCACATGTTCTTTCCTGCGTTATCCCCTGAT
TCTGTGGATAACCGTATTACCGCCTTTGAGTGAGCTGATACCGCTCGCCGCAGCCGAACGACCGAGCGCA
GCGAGTCAGTGAGCGAGGAAGCGGAAGAGCGCCCAATACGCAAACCGCCTCTCCCCGCGCGTTGGCCGAT
TCATTAATGCAGCTGGCACGACAGGTTTCCCGACTGGAAAGCGGGCAGTGAGCGCAACGCAATTAATGTG
AGTTAGCTCACTCATTAGGCACCCCAGGCTTTACACTTTATGCTTCCGGCTCGTATGTTGTGTGGAATTG
TGAGCGGATAACAATTTCACACAGGAAACAGCTATGACCATGATTACGCCAAGCGCGCAATTAACCCTCA
CTAAAGGGAACAAAAGCTGGAGCTGCAAGCTTAATGTAGTCTTATGCAATACTCTTGTAGTCTTGCAACA
TGGTAACGATGAGTTAGCAACATGCCTTACAAGGAGAGAAAAAGCACCGTGCATGCCGATTGGTGGAAGT
AAGGTGGTACGATCGTGCCTTATTAGGAAGGCAACAGACGGGTCTGACATGGATTGGACGAACCACTGAA
TTGCCGCATTGCAGAGATATTGTATTTAAGTGCCTAGCTCGATACATAAACGGGTCTCTCTGGTTAGACC
AGATCTGAGCCTGGGAGCTCTCTGGCTAACTAGGGAACCCACTGCTTAAGCCTCAATAAAGCTTGCCTTG
AGTGCTTCAAGTAGTGTGTGCCCGTCTGTTGTGTGACTCTGGTAACTAGAGATCCCTCAGACCCTTTTAG
TCAGTGTGGAAAATCTCTAGCAGTGGCGCCCGAACAGGGACTTGAAAGCGAAAGGGAAACCAGAGGAGCT
CTCTCGACGCAGGACTCGGCTTGCTGAAGCGCGCACGGCAAGAGGCGAGGGGCGGCGACTGGTGAGTACG
CCAAAAATTTTGACTAGCGGAGGCTAGAAGGAGAGAGATGGGTGCGAGAGCGTCAGTATTAAGCGGGGGA
GAATTAGATCGCGATGGGAAAAAATTCGGTTAAGGCCAGGGGGAAAGAAAAAATATAAATTAAAACATAT
AGTATGGGCAAGCAGGGAGCTAGAACGATTCGCAGTTAATCCTGGCCTGTTAGAAACATCAGAAGGCTGT
AGACAAATACTGGGACAGCTACAACCATCCCTTCAGACAGGATCAGAAGAACTTAGATCATTATATAATA
CAGTAGCAACCCTCTATTGTGTGCATCAAAGGATAGAGATAAAAGACACCAAGGAAGCTTTAGACAAGAT
AGAGGAAGAGCAAAACAAAAGTAAGACCACCGCACAGCAAGCGGCCGCTGATCTTCAGACCTGGAGGAGG
AGATATGAGGGACAATTGGAGAAGTGAATTATATAAATATAAAGTAGTAAAAATTGAACCATTAGGAGTA
GCACCCACCAAGGCAAAGAGAAGAGTGGTGCAGAGAGAAAAAAGAGCAGTGGGAATAGGAGCTTTGTTCC
TTGGGTTCTTGGGAGCAGCAGGAAGCACTATGGGCGCAGCGTCAATGACGCTGACGGTACAGGCCAGACA
ATTATTGTCTGGTATAGTGCAGCAGCAGAACAATTTGCTGAGGGCTATTGAGGCGCAACAGCATCTGTTG
CAACTCACAGTCTGGGGCATCAAGCAGCTCCAGGCAAGAATCCTGGCTGTGGAAAGATACCTAAAGGATC
AACAGCTCCTGGGGATTTGGGGTTGCTCTGGAAAACTCATTTGCACCACTGCTGTGCCTTGGAATGCTAG
TTGGAGTAATAAATCTCTGGAACAGATTTGGAATCACACGACCTGGATGGAGTGGGACAGAGAAATTAAC
AATTACACAAGCTTAATACACTCCTTAATTGAAGAATCGCAAAACCAGCAAGAAAAGAATGAACAAGAAT
TATTGGAATTAGATAAATGGGCAAGTTTGTGGAATTGGTTTAACATAACAAATTGGCTGTGGTATATAAA
ATTATTCATAATGATAGTAGGAGGCTTGGTAGGTTTAAGAATAGTTTTTGCTGTACTTTCTATAGTGAAT
AGAGTTAGGCAGGGATATTCACCATTATCGTTTCAGACCCACCTCCCAACCCCGAGGGGACCCAGAGAGG
GCCTATTTCCCATGATTCCTTCATATTTGCATATACGATACAAGGCTGTTAGAGAGATAATTAGAATTAA
TTTGACTGTAAACACAAAGATATTAGTACAAAATACGTGACGTAGAAAGTAATAATTTCTTGGGTAGTTT
GCAGTTTTAAAATTATGTTTTAAAATGGACTATCATATGCTTACCGTAACTTGAAAGTATTTCGATTTCT
TGGCTTTATACATCTTGTGGAAAGGACGAAACACCGGAAACCTCGTGTAGCTATCAGTTTTAGAGCTAGA
AATAGCAAGTTAAAATAAGGCTAGTCCGTTATCAACTTGAAAAAGTGGCACCGAGTCGGTGCTTTTTTGA
ACGCTGACGTCATCAACCCGCTCCAAGGAATCGCGGGCCCAGTGTCACTAGGCGGGAACACCCAGCGCGC
GTGCGCCCTGGCAGGAAGATGGCTGTGAGGGACAGGGGAGTGGCGCCCTGCAATATTTGCATGTCGCTAT
GTGTTCTGGGAAATCACCATAAACGTGAAATGTCTTTGGATTTGGGAGTCTTATAAGTTCTGTATGAGAC
CACTCTTTCCCAATGTGAAGGACTTTCGTAAGTTTTAGAGCTAGAAATAGCAAGTTAAAATAAGGCTAGT
CCGTTATCAACTTGAAAAAGTGGCACCGAGTCGGTGCTTTTTTAAGCTTGGCGTAACTAGATCTTGAGAC
AAATGGCAGTATTCATCCACAATTTTAAAAGAAAAGGGGGGATTGGGGGGTACAGTGCAGGGGAAAGAAT
AGTAGACATAATAGCAACAGACATACAAACTAAAGAATTACAAAAACAAATTACAAAAATTCAAAATTTT
CGGGTTTATTACAGGGACAGCAGAGATCCACTTTGGCGCCGGCTCGAGGGGG
Features (pLannotate 1.2.2; 32 found; start..end, strand, type, name):
     14..80      +  CDS            small t antigen (fragment): SV40 (simian virus 40) small t antigen
    106..318     +  promoter       EF-1α core promoter: core promoter for human elongation factor EF-1α
    319..427     +  intron         EF-1α intron A (fragment): intron upstream of the start codon of human EF-1α
   1053..1256    +  intron         EF-1α intron A: truncated intron upstream of the start codon of human EF-1α
   1278..1877    +  CDS            PuroR (fragment): puromycin N-acetyltransferase; pac from Streptomyces; confers resistance to puromycin
   1893..2481    +  misc_feature   WPRE: woodchuck hepatitis virus posttranscriptional regulatory element
   2532..2551    +  misc_feature   cPPT/CTS (fragment): central polypurine tract and central termination sequence of HIV-1
   2553..2786    +  LTR            3' LTR (ΔU3): self-inactivating 3' long terminal repeat (LTR) from HIV-1
   2864..2985    +  polyA_signal   SV40 poly(A) signal: SV40 polyadenylation signal
   3025..3160    +  rep_origin     SV40 ori: SV40 origin of replication
   3181..3199    -  promoter       T7 promoter: promoter for bacteriophage T7 RNA polymerase
   3207..3362    +  CDS            lacZα (fragment): LacZα fragment of β-galactosidase; lacZ fragment
   3367..3795    +  rep_origin     f1 ori (sequence partly withheld): f1 bacteriophage origin of replication; arrow indicates direction of (+) strand synthesis
   3848..3952    +  promoter       AmpR promoter: bla
   3953..4813    +  CDS            AmpR: β-lactamase; bla; confers resistance to ampicillin, carbenicillin, and related antibiotics
   4984..5572    +  rep_origin     ori: high-copy-number ColE1/pMB1/pBR322/pUC origin of replication
   5755..5847    +  CDS            lacI (fragment): lac repressor; lacI; The lac repressor binds to the lac operator to inhibit transcription in E. coli. This inhibition can be relieved by adding lactose or isopropyl-β-D-thiogalactopyranoside (IPTG).
   5860..5881    +  protein_bind   CAP binding site: CAP binding activates transcription in the presence of cAMP. E. coli catabolite activator protein
   5896..5926    +  promoter       lac promoter: promoter for the E. coli lac operon
   5934..5950    +  protein_bind   lac operator: The lac repressor binds to the lac operator to inhibit transcription in E. coli. This inhibition can be relieved by adding lactose or isopropyl-β-D-thiogalactopyranoside (IPTG). lac repressor encoded by lacI
   5995..6013    +  promoter       T3 promoter: promoter for bacteriophage T3 RNA polymerase
   6041..6267    +  promoter       RSV promoter: Rous sarcoma virus enhancer/promoter
   6268..6448    +  LTR            5' LTR (truncated): truncated 5' long terminal repeat (LTR) from HIV-1
   6495..6620    +  misc_feature   HIV-1 Ψ: packaging signal of human immunodeficiency virus type 1
   6604..6967    +  CDS            HIV-1 gag (fragment): gag protein from human immunodeficiency virus 1; gag
   7113..7346    +  misc_feature   RRE: The Rev response element (RRE) of HIV-1 allows for Rev-dependent mRNA export from the nucleus to the cytoplasm.
   7723..7749    +  CDS            Rev (fragment): human immunodeficiency virus 1 (HIV-1) Rev protein; rev; enhances nuclear export of unspliced and incompletely spliced viral mRNAs
   7753..7993    +  promoter       U6 promoter: RNA polymerase III promoter for human U6 snRNA
   8023..8098    +  misc_RNA       gRNA scaffold: guide RNA scaffold for the Streptococcus pyogenes CRISPR/Cas9 system
   8105..8319    +  promoter       H1 promoter: human H1 RNA promoter
   8348..8423    +  misc_RNA       gRNA scaffold: guide RNA scaffold for the Streptococcus pyogenes CRISPR/Cas9 system
   8479..8596    +  misc_feature   cPPT/CTS: central polypurine tract and central termination sequence of HIV-1
