[The description below was written by a language model from this plasmid's Addgene catalogue record and pLannotate feature annotations shown in this document.]
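Description:
pDECKO_Malat1_E is a dual-guide CRISPR plasmid built on the lentiGuide-Puro backbone, catalogued as a mammalian expression vector and, according to its feature table, carrying the elements of a third-generation self-inactivating HIV-1 lentiviral transfer vector. It is propagated in E. coli through a high-copy ColE1/pUC-type origin with ampicillin selection (AmpR); an f1 origin and an SV40 origin are also annotated in the backbone. The viral portion comprises an RSV promoter driving a truncated 5' LTR, the Ψ packaging signal with a gag fragment, the Rev response element, a cPPT/CTS, WPRE and a ΔU3 3' LTR. Together these allow genomic RNA to be packaged when helper functions are supplied in trans and then integrated as a transcriptionally inactivated provirus.

The payload is a tandem pair of RNA polymerase III cassettes assembled by Gibson cloning. A human U6 promoter drives the first guide and a human H1 promoter drives the second, each followed by a Streptococcus pyogenes Cas9 gRNA scaffold. Both guides target the promoter region of human MALAT1, a long non-coding RNA gene. Using two different promoters lets both guides be expressed from one plasmid, so that paired cuts can excise the intervening genomic segment, which is the deletion strategy of the DECKO system. Downstream, an EF-1α promoter with intron sequence expresses puromycin N-acetyltransferase for selecting transfected or transduced mammalian cells. No Cas9 coding sequence is annotated, so the nuclease must come from another source, such as a Cas9-expressing cell line. The construct is used to delete the MALAT1 promoter and so knock out expression of this lncRNA.
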