Addgene plasmid #72624: pDECKO_Malat1_E
Purpose: Expresses two gRNAs targeting MALAT1 promoter
Depositing lab: Roderic Guigo & Rory Johnson. Depositing organization: Centre for Genomic Regulation (CRG). Publication: DECKO: Single-oligo, dual-CRISPR deletion of genomic elements including long non-coding RNAs. Aparicio-Prat E, Arnan C, Sala I, Bosch N, Guigo R, Johnson R. BMC Genomics. 2015 Oct 23;16(1):846. doi: 10.1186/s12864-015-2086-z. PubMed 26493208.
Backbone
  Vector backbone: Lentiguide-puro
  Vector type: Mammalian Expression
  Selectable markers: Puromycin
Growth in bacteria
  Bacterial resistance: Ampicillin, 100 μg/mL
  Growth temperature: 37°C
  Growth strain: DH5alpha
  Copy number: High Copy
Gene/Insert
  Gene/Insert name: gRNAs toward Malat1
  gRNA/shRNA sequence: gRNA1: GAAACCTCGTGTAGCTATCA; gRNA2: AATGTGAAGGACTTTCGTAA
  Species: H. sapiens (human)
  Promoter: U6 (gRNA1) and H1 (gRNA2)
  Cloning method: Gibson Cloning
  Sequencing primers: 5′ hU6-F (5'-GAGGGCCTATTTCCCATGATT-3'); 3′ hGata4-rev (5'-ATTGTGGATGAATACTGCC-3')
Terms and licenses: Academic/Nonprofit Terms; Industry Terms: Not Available to Industry
How to cite: pDECKO_Malat1_E was a gift from Roderic Guigo & Rory Johnson (Addgene plasmid # 72624 ; http://n2t.net/addgene:72624 ; RRID:Addgene_72624)
