>Addgene plasmid #72624 | pDECKO_Malat1_E | addgene partial sequence | sequence record 134295 | LKO1_5 5'-GACTATCATATGCTTACCGT-3'
AGGACGAAACACCGGAAACCTCGTGTAGCTATCAGTTTTAGAGCTAGAAATAGCAAGTTAAAATAAGGCT
AGTCCGTTATCAACTTGAAAAAGTGGCACCGAGTCGGTGCTTTTTTGAACGCTGACGTCATCAACCCGCT
CCAAGGAATCGCGGGCCCAGTGTCACTAGGCGGGAACACCCAGCGCGCGTGCGCCCTGGCAGGAAGATGG
CTGTGAGGGACAGGGGAGTGGCGCCCTGCAATATTTGCATGTCGCTATGTGTTCTGGGAAATCACCATAA
ACGTGAAATGTCTTTGGATTTGGGAGTCTTATAAGTTCTGTATGAGACCACTCTTTCCCAATGTGAAGGA
CTTTCGTAAGTTTTAGAGCTAGAAATAGCAAGTTAAAATAAGGCTAGTCCGTTATCAACTTGAAAAAGTG
GCACCGAGTCGGTGCTTTTTTAAGCTTGGCGTAACTAGATCTTGAGACAAATGGCAGTATTCATCCACAA
TTTTAAAAGAAAAGGGGGGATTGGGGGGTACAGTGCAGGGGAAAGAATAGTAGACATAATAGCAACAGAC
ATACAAACTAAAGAATTACAAAAACAAATTACAAAAATTCAAAATTTTCGGGTTTATTACAGGGACAGCA
GAGATCCACTTTGGCGCCGGCTCGAGGGGGCCCGGGTGCAAAGATGGATAAAGTTTTAAACAGAGAGGAA
TCTTTGCAGCTAATGGACCTTCTAGGTCTTGAAAGGAGTGGGAATTGGCTCCGGTGCCCGTCAGTGGGCA
GAGCGCACATCGCCCACAGTCCCCGAGAAGTTGGG
