>Addgene plasmid #72624 | pDECKO_Malat1_E | addgene partial sequence | sequence record 134296 | EF1a-R 5'-CACGGCGACTACTGCACTTA-3'
GTACACGAACATCACTTTCCCAGTTTACCCCGCGCCACCTTCTCTAGGCACCGGATCAATTGCCGACCCC
TCCCCCCAACTTCTCGGGGACTGTGGGCGATGTGCGCTCTGCCCACTGACGGGCACCGGAGCCAATTCCC
ACTCCTTTCAAGACCTAGAAGGTCCATTAGCTGCAAAGATTCCTCTCTGTTTAAAACTTTATCCATCTTT
GCACCCGGGCCCCCTCGAGCCGGCGCCAAAGTGGATCTCTGCTGTCCCTGTAATAAACCCGAAAATTTTG
AATTTTTGTAATTTGTTTTTGTAATTCTTTAGTTTGTATGTCTGTTGCTATTATGTCTACTATTCTTTCC
CCTGCACTGTACCCCCCAATCCCCCCTTTTCTTTTAAAATTGTGGATGAATACTGCCATTTGTCTCAAGA
TCTAGTTACGCCAAGCTTAAAAAAGCACCGACTCGGTGCCACTTTTTCAAGTTGATAACGGACTAGCCTT
ATTTTAACTTGCTATTTCTAGCTCTAAAACTTACGAAAGTCCTTCACATTGGGAAAGAGTGGTCTCATAC
AGAACTTATAAGACTCCCAAATCCAAAGACATTTCACGTTTATGGTGATTTCCCAGAACACATAGCGACA
TGCAAATATTGCAGGGCGCCACTCCCCTGTCCCTCACAGCCATCTTCCTGCCAGGGCGCACGCGCGCTGG
GTGTTCCCGCCTAGTGACACTGGGCCCGCGATTCCTTGGAGCGGGTTGATGACGTCAGCGTTCAAAAAAG
CACCGACTCGGTGCCACTTTTTCAAGTTGATAACGGACTAGCCTTATTTTAACTTGCTATTTCTAGCTCT
AA
